>Addgene plasmid #143882 | TFORF0514 | addgene full sequence | sequence record 391580 | Addgene NGS Result
TTAATGTAGTCTTATGCAATACTCTTGTAGTCTTGCAACATGGTAACGATGAGTTAGCAACATGCCTTAC
AAGGAGAGAAAAAGCACCGTGCATGCCGATTGGTGGAAGTAAGGTGGTACGATCGTGCCTTATTAGGAAG
GCAACAGACGGGTCTGACATGGATTGGACGAACCACTGAATTGCCGCATTGCAGAGATATTGTATTTAAG
TGCCTAGCTCGATACATAAACGGGTCTCTCTGGTTAGACCAGATCTGAGCCTGGGAGCTCTCTGGCTAAC
TAGGGAACCCACTGCTTAAGCCTCAATAAAGCTTGCCTTGAGTGCTTCAAGTAGTGTGTGCCCGTCTGTT
GTGTGACTCTGGTAACTAGAGATCCCTCAGACCCTTTTAGTCAGTGTGGAAAATCTCTAGCAGTGGCGCC
CGAACAGGGACTTGAAAGCGAAAGGGAAACCAGAGGAGCTCTCTCGACGCAGGACTCGGCTTGCTGAAGC
GCGCACGGCAAGAGGCGAGGGGCGGCGACTGGTGAGTACGCCAAAAATTTTGACTAGCGGAGGCTAGAAG
GAGAGAGATGGGTGCGAGAGCGTCAGTATTAAGCGGGGGAGAATTAGATCGCGATGGGAAAAAATTCGGT
TAAGGCCAGGGGGAAAGAAAAAATATAAATTAAAACATATAGTATGGGCAAGCAGGGAGCTAGAACGATT
CGCAGTTAATCCTGGCCTGTTAGAAACATCAGAAGGCTGTAGACAAATACTGGGACAGCTACAACCATCC
CTTCAGACAGGATCAGAAGAACTTAGATCATTATATAATACAGTAGCAACCCTCTATTGTGTGCATCAAA
GGATAGAGATAAAAGACACCAAGGAAGCTTTAGACAAGATAGAGGAAGAGCAAAACAAAAGTAAGACCAC
CGCACAGCAAGCGGCCGCTGATCTTCAGACCTGGAGGAGGAGATATGAGGGACAATTGGAGAAGTGAATT
ATATAAATATAAAGTAGTAAAAATTGAACCATTAGGAGTAGCACCCACCAAGGCAAAGAGAAGAGTGGTG
CAGAGAGAAAAAAGAGCAGTGGGAATAGGAGCTTTGTTCCTTGGGTTCTTGGGAGCAGCAGGAAGCACTA
TGGGCGCAGCGTCAATGACGCTGACGGTACAGGCCAGACAATTATTGTCTGGTATAGTGCAGCAGCAGAA
CAATTTGCTGAGGGCTATTGAGGCGCAACAGCATCTGTTGCAACTCACAGTCTGGGGCATCAAGCAGCTC
CAGGCAAGAATCCTGGCTGTGGAAAGATACCTAAAGGATCAACAGCTCCTGGGGATTTGGGGTTGCTCTG
GAAAACTCATTTGCACCACTGCTGTGCCTTGGAATGCTAGTTGGAGTAATAAATCTCTGGAACAGATTTG
GAATCACACGACCTGGATGGAGTGGGACAGAGAAATTAACAATTACACAAGCTTAATACACTCCTTAATT
GAAGAATCGCAAAACCAGCAAGAAAAGAATGAACAAGAATTATTGGAATTAGATAAATGGGCAAGTTTGT
GGAATTGGTTTAACATAACAAATTGGCTGTGGTATATAAAATTATTCATAATGATAGTAGGAGGCTTGGT
AGGTTTAAGAATAGTTTTTGCTGTACTTTCTATAGTGAATAGAGTTAGGCAGGGATATTCACCATTATCG
TTTCAGACCCACCTCCCAACCCCGAGGGGACCCATGCATTGCATCTCAATTAGTCAGCAACCAGGTGTGG
AAAGTCCCCAGGCTCCCCAGCAGGCAGAAGTATGCAAAGCATGCGTCTCAATTAGTCAGCAACCATAGTC
CCGCCCCTAACTCCGCCCATCCCGCCCCTAACTCCGCCCAGTTCCGCCCATTCTCCGCCCCATGGCTGAC
TAATTTTTTTTATTTATGCAGAGGCCGAGGCCGCCTCGGCCTCTGAGCTATTCCAGAAGTAGTGAGGAGG
CTTTTTTGGAGGCCTAGGCTTTTGCAAAAAGCTTTCTAGAGGTACCACCGGAGCTTACCATGACCGAGTA
CAAGCCCACGGTGCGCCTCGCCACCCGCGACGACGTCCCCAGGGCCGTACGCACCCTCGCCGCCGCGTTC
GCCGACTACCCCGCCACGCGCCACACCGTCGATCCGGACCGCCACATCGAGCGGGTCACCGAGCTGCAAG
AACTCTTCCTCACGCGCGTCGGGCTCGACATCGGCAAGGTGTGGGTCGCGGACGACGGCGCCGCCGTGGC
GGTCTGGACCACGCCGGAGAGCGTCGAAGCGGGGGCGGTGTTCGCCGAGATCGGCCCGCGCATGGCCGAG
TTGAGCGGTTCCCGGCTGGCCGCGCAGCAACAGATGGAAGGCCTCCTGGCGCCGCACCGGCCCAAGGAGC
CCGCGTGGTTCCTGGCCACCGTCGGCGTCTCGCCCGACCACCAGGGCAAGGGTCTGGGCAGCGCCGTCGT
GCTCCCCGGAGTGGAGGCGGCCGAGCGCGCCGGGGTGCCCGCCTTCCTGGAGACCTCCGCGCCCCGCAAC
CTCCCCTTCTACGAGCGGCTCGGCTTCACCGTCACCGCCGACGTCGAGGTGCCCGAAGGACCGCGCACCT
GGTGCATGACCCGCAAGCCCGGTGCCAGTTAACGAATTCTAGATCTTGAGACAAATGGCAGTATTCATCC
ACAATTTTAAAAGAAAAGGGGGGATTGGGGGGTACAGTGCAGGGGAAAGAATAGTAGACATAATAGCAAC
AGACATACAAACTAAAGAATTACAAAAACAAATTACAAAAATTCAAAATTTTCGGGTTTATTACAGGGAC
AGCAGAGATCCACTTTGGCGCCGGCTCGAGGCCTGCAGGTGCAAAGATGGATAAAGTTTTAAACAGAGAG
GAATCTTTGCAGCTAATGGACCTTCTAGGTCTTGAAAGGAGTGGGAATTGGCTCCGGTGCCCGTCAGTGG
GCAGAGCGCACATCGCCCACAGTCCCCGAGAAGTTGGGGGGAGGGGTCGGCAATTGAACCGGTGCCTAGA
GAAGGTGGCGCGGGGTAAACTGGGAAAGTGATGTCGTGTACTGGCTCCGCCTTTTTCCCGAGGGTGGGGG
AGAACCGTATATAAGTGCAGTAGTCGCCGTGAACGTTCTTTTTCGCAACGGGTTTGCCGCCAGAACACAG
GTAAGTGCCGTGTGTGGTTCCCGCGGGCCTGGCCTCTTTACGGGTTATGGCCCTTGCGTGCCTTGAATTA
CTTCCACCTGGCTGCAGTACGTGATTCTTGATCCCGAGCTTCGGGTTGGAAGTGGGTGGGAGAGTTCGAG
GCCTTGCGCTTAAGGAGCCCCTTCGCCTCGTGCTTGAGTTGAGGCCTGGCCTGGGCGCTGGGGCCGCCGC
GTGCGAATCTGGTGGCACCTTCGCGCCTGTCTCGCTGCTTTCGATAAGTCTCTAGCCATTTAAAATTTTT
GATGACCTGCTGCGACGCTTTTTTTCTGGCAAGATAGTCTTGTAAATGCGGGCCAAGATCTGCACACTGG
TATTTCGGTTTTTGGGGCCGCGGGCGGCGACGGGGCCCGTGCGTCCCAGCGCACATGTTCGGCGAGGCGG
GGCCTGCGAGCGCGGCCACCGAGAATCGGACGGGGGTAGTCTCAAGCTGGCCGGCCTGCTCTGGTGCCTG
GCCTCGCGCCGCCGTGTATCGCCCCGCCCTGGGCGGCAAGGCTGGCCCGGTCGGCACCAGTTGCGTGAGC
GGAAAGATGGCCGCTTCCCGGCCCTGCTGCAGGGAGCTCAAAATGGAGGACGCGGCGCTCGGGAGAGCGG
GCGGGTGAGTCACCCACACAAAGGAAAAGGGCCTTTCCGTCCTCAGCCGTCGCTTCATGTGACTCCACGG
AGTACCGGGCGCCGTCCAGGCACCTCGATTAGTTCTCGAGCTTTTGGAGTACGTCGTCTTTAGGTTGGGG
GGAGGGGTTTTATGCGATGGAGTTTCCCCACACTGAGTGGGTGGAGACTGAAGTTAGGCCAGCTTGGCAC
TTGATGTAATTCTCCTTGGAATTTGCCCTTTTTGAGTTTGGATCTTGGTTCATTCTCAAGCCTCAGACAG
TGGTTCAAAGTTTTTTTCTTCCATTTCAGGTGTCGTGAGGCTAGCACCGCCACCATGGATTTAGAGAAAA
ATTATCCGACTCCTCGGACCAGCAGGACAGGACATGGAGGAGTGAATCAGCTTGGGGGGGTTTTTGTGAA
TGGACGGCCACTCCCGGATGTAGTCCGCCAGAGGATAGTGGAACTTGCTCATCAAGGTGTCAGGCCCTGC
GACATCTCCAGGCAGCTTCGGGTCAGCCATGGTTGTGTCAGCAAAATTCTTGGCAGGTATTATGAGACAG
GAAGCATCAAGCCTGGGGTAATTGGAGGATCCAAACCAAAGGTCGCCACACCCAAAGTGGTGGAAAAAAT
CGCTGAATATAAACGCCAAAATCCCACCATGTTTGCCTGGGAGATCAGGGACCGGCTGCTGGCAGAGCGG
GTGTGTGACAATGACACCGTGCCTAGCGTCAGTTCCATCAACAGGATCATCCGGACAAAAGTACAGCAGC
CACCCAACCAACCAGTCCCAGCTTCCAGTCACAGCATAGGTATTCAGGAGTCTCCGGTGCCGAACGGCCA
CTCGCTTCCGGGCAGAGACTTCCTCCGGAAGCAGATGCGGGGAGACTTGTTCACACAGCAGCAGCTGGAG
GTGCTGGACCGCGTGTTTGAGAGGCAGCACTACTCAGACATCTTCACCACCACAGAGCCCATCAAGCCCG
AGCAGACCACAGAGTATTCAGCCATGGCCTCGCTGGCTGGTGGGCTGGACGACATGAAGGCCAATCTGGC
CAGCCCCACCCCTGCTGACATCGGGAGCAGTGTGCCAGGCCCGCAGTCCTACCCCATTGTGACAGGCCGT
GACTTGGCGAGCACGACCCTCCCCGGGTACCCTCCACACGTCCCCCCCGCTGGACAGGGCAGCTACTCAG
CACCGACGCTGACAGGGATGGTGCCTGGCTCCCCCTACTATTATAGCGCTGCCGCCCGAGGAGCCGCCCC
ACCTGCAGCCGCCACTGCCTATGACCGTCACTAGTAATGAACTAGTCCGTAACTTGAAAGTATTTCGATT
TCTTGGCTTTATATATCTTGTGGAAAGGACGATGGAACATCCGAGAACCACCATTTACGCGTTAAGTCGA
CAATCAACCTCTGGATTACAAAATTTGTGAAAGATTGACTGGTATTCTTAACTATGTTGCTCCTTTTACG
CTATGTGGATACGCTGCTTTAATGCCTTTGTATCATGCTATTGCTTCCCGTATGGCTTTCATTTTCTCCT
CCTTGTATAAATCCTGGTTGCTGTCTCTTTATGAGGAGTTGTGGCCCGTTGTCAGGCAACGTGGCGTGGT
GTGCACTGTGTTTGCTGACGCAACCCCCACTGGTTGGGGCATTGCCACCACCTGTCAGCTCCTTTCCGGG
ACTTTCGCTTTCCCCCTCCCTATTGCCACGGCGGAACTCATCGCCGCCTGCCTTGCCCGCTGCTGGACAG
GGGCTCGGCTGTTGGGCACTGACAATTCCGTGGTGTTGTCGGGGAAATCATCGTCCTTTCCTTGGCTGCT
CGCCTGTGTTGCCACCTGGATTCTGCGCGGGACGTCCTTCTGCTACGTCCCTTCGGCCCTCAATCCAGCG
GACCTTCCTTCCCGCGGCCTGCTGCCGGCTCTGCGGCCTCTTCCGCGTCTTCGCCTTCGCCCTCAGACGA
GTCGGATCTCCCTTTGGGCCGCCTCCCCGCGTCGACTTTAAGACCAATGACTTACAAGGCAGCTGTAGAT
CTTAGCCACTTTTTAAAAGAAAAGGGGGGACTGGAAGGGCTAATTCACTCCCAACGAAGACAAGATCTGC
TTTTTGCTTGTACTGGGTCTCTCTGGTTAGACCAGATCTGAGCCTGGGAGCTCTCTGGCTAACTAGGGAA
CCCACTGCTTAAGCCTCAATAAAGCTTGCCTTGAGTGCTTCAAGTAGTGTGTGCCCGTCTGTTGTGTGAC
TCTGGTAACTAGAGATCCCTCAGACCCTTTTAGTCAGTGTGGAAAATCTCTAGCAGTACGTATAGTAGTT
CATGTCATCTTATTATTCAGTATTTATAACTTGCAAAGAAATGAATATCAGAGAGTGAGAGGAACTTGTT
TATTGCAGCTTATAATGGTTACAAATAAAGCAATAGCATCACAAATTTCACAAATAAAGCATTTTTTTCA
CTGCATTCTAGTTGTGGTTTGTCCAAACTCATCAATGTATCTTATCATGTCTGGCTCTAGCTATCCCGCC
CCTAACTCCGCCCATCCCGCCCCTAACTCCGCCCAGTTCCGCCCATTCTCCGCCCCATGGCTGACTAATT
TTTTTTATTTATGCAGAGGCCGAGGCCGCCTCGGCCTCTGAGCTATTCCAGAAGTAGTGAGGAGGCTTTT
TTGGAGGCCTAGGGACGTACCCAATTCGCCCTATAGTGAGTCGTATTACGCGCGCTCACTGGCCGTCGTT
TTACAACGTCGTGACTGGGAAAACCCTGGCGTTACCCAACTTAATCGCCTTGCAGCACATCCCCCTTTCG
CCAGCTGGCGTAATAGCGAAGAGGCCCGCACCGATCGCCCTTCCCAACAGTTGCGCAGCCTGAATGGCGA
ATGGG
[124 nt withheld, positions 6656-6779]
C
[91 nt withheld, positions 6781-6871]
A
[49 nt withheld, positions 6873-6921]
CCTTTGACGTTGGAGTCCACGTTCTTT
[37 nt withheld, positions 6949-6985]
ACCCTATCTCGGTCTATTCTTTTGATTTATAAGGGATTTTGCCGATTTCGGCCTATTGGTTAAAAAATGA
GCTGATTTAACAAAAATTTAACGCGAATTTTAACAAAATATTAACGCTTACAATTTAGGTGGCACTTTTC
GGGGAAATGTGCGCGGAACCCCTATTTGTTTATTTTTCTAAATACATTCAAATATGTATCCGCTCATGAG
ACAATAACCCTGATAAATGCTTCAATAATATTGAAAAAGGAAGAGTATGAGTATTCAACATTTCCGTGTC
GCCCTTATTCCCTTTTTTGCGGCATTTTGCCTTCCTGTTTTTGCTCACCCAGAAACGCTGGTGAAAGTAA
AAGATGCTGAAGATCAGTTGGGTGCACGAGTGGGTTACATCGAACTGGATCTCAACAGCGGTAAGATCCT
TGAGAGTTTTCGCCCCGAAGAACGTTTTCCAATGATGAGCACTTTTAAAGTTCTGCTATGTGGCGCGGTA
TTATCCCGTATTGACGCCGGGCAAGAGCAACTCGGTCGCCGCATACACTATTCTCAGAATGACTTGGTTG
AGTACTCACCAGTCACAGAAAAGCATCTTACGGATGGCATGACAGTAAGAGAATTATGCAGTGCTGCCAT
AACCATGAGTGATAACACTGCGGCCAACTTACTTCTGACAACGATCGGAGGACCGAAGGAGCTAACCGCT
TTTTTGCACAACATGGGGGATCATGTAACTCGCCTTGATCGTTGGGAACCGGAGCTGAATGAAGCCATAC
CAAACGACGAGCGTGACACCACGATGCCTGTAGCAATGGCAACAACGTTGCGCAAACTATTAACTGGCGA
ACTACTTACTCTAGCTTCCCGGCAACAATTAATAGACTGGATGGAGGCGGATAAAGTTGCAGGACCACTT
CTGCGCTCGGCCCTTCCGGCTGGCTGGTTTATTGCTGATAAATCTGGAGCCGGTGAGCGTGGGTCTCGCG
GTATCATTGCAGCACTGGGGCCAGATGGTAAGCCCTCCCGTATCGTAGTTATCTACACGACGGGGAGTCA
GGCAACTATGGATGAACGAAATAGACAGATCGCTGAGATAGGTGCCTCACTGATTAAGCATTGGTAACTG
TCAGACCAAGTTTACTCATATATACTTTAGATTGATTTAAAACTTCATTTTTAATTTAAAAGGATCTAGG
TGAAGATCCTTTTTGATAATCTCATGACCAAAATCCCTTAACGTGAGTTTTCGTTCCACTGAGCGTCAGA
CCCCGTAGAAAAGATCAAAGGATCTTCTTGAGATCCTTTTTTTCTGCGCGTAATCTGCTGCTTGCAAACA
AAAAAACCACCGCTACCAGCGGTGGTTTGTTTGCCGGATCAAGAGCTACCAACTCTTTTTCCGAAGGTAA
CTGGCTTCAGCAGAGCGCAGATACCAAATACTGTTCTTCTAGTGTAGCCGTAGTTAGGCCACCACTTCAA
GAACTCTGTAGCACCGCCTACATACCTCGCTCTGCTAATCCTGTTACCAGTGGCTGCTGCCAGTGGCGAT
AAGTCGTGTCTTACCGGGTTGGACTCAAGACGATAGTTACCGGATAAGGCGCAGCGGTCGGGCTGAACGG
GGGGTTCGTGCACACAGCCCAGCTTGGAGCGAACGACCTACACCGAACTGAGATACCTACAGCGTGAGCT
ATGAGAAAGCGCCACGCTTCCCGAAGGGAGAAAGGCGGACAGGTATCCGGTAAGCGGCAGGGTCGGAACA
GGAGAGCGCACGAGGGAGCTTCCAGGGGGAAACGCCTGGTATCTTTATAGTCCTGTCGGGTTTCGCCACC
TCTGACTTGAGCGTCGATTTTTGTGATGCTCGTCAGGGGGGCGGAGCCTATGGAAAAACGCCAGCAACGC
GGCCTTTTTACGGTTCCTGGCCTTTTGCTGGCCTTTTGCTCACATGTTCTTTCCTGCGTTATCCCCTGAT
TCTGTGGATAACCGTATTACCGCCTTTGAGTGAGCTGATACCGCTCGCCGCAGCCGAACGACCGAGCGCA
GCGAGTCAGTGAGCGAGGAAGCGGAAGAGCGCCCAATACGCAAACCGCCTCTCCCCGCGCGTTGGCCGAT
TCATTAATGCAGCTGGCACGACAGGTTTCCCGACTGGAAAGCGGGCAGTGAGCGCAACGCAATTAATGTG
AGTTAGCTCACTCATTAGGCACCCCAGGCTTTACACTTTATGCTTCCGGCTCGTATGTTGTGTGGAATTG
TGAGCGGATAACAATTTCACACAGGAAACAGCTATGACCATGATTACGCCAAGCGCGCAATTAACCCTCA
CTAAAGGGAACAAAAGCTGGAGCTGCAAGC
Features (pLannotate 1.2.2; 31 found; start..end, strand, type, name):
      5..231     +  promoter       RSV promoter: Rous sarcoma virus enhancer/promoter
    232..412     +  LTR            5' LTR (truncated): truncated 5' long terminal repeat (LTR) from HIV-1
    459..584     +  misc_feature   HIV-1 Ψ: packaging signal of human immunodeficiency virus type 1
    568..931     +  CDS            HIV-1 gag (fragment): gag protein from human immunodeficiency virus 1; gag
   1077..1310    +  misc_feature   RRE: The Rev response element (RRE) of HIV-1 allows for Rev-dependent mRNA export from the nucleus to the cytoplasm.
   1687..1713    +  CDS            Rev (fragment): human immunodeficiency virus 1 (HIV-1) Rev protein; rev; enhances nuclear export of unspliced and incompletely spliced viral mRNAs
   1720..1743    +  promoter       SV40 promoter (fragment): SV40 early promoter
   1744..1815    +  promoter       SV40 promoter (fragment): SV40 enhancer and early promoter
   1839..1974    +  rep_origin     SV40 ori: SV40 origin of replication
   2020..2616    +  CDS            PuroR (fragment): puromycin N-acetyltransferase; pac from Streptomyces; confers resistance to puromycin
   2665..2782    +  misc_feature   cPPT/CTS: central polypurine tract and central termination sequence of HIV-1
   2847..2913    +  CDS            small t antigen (fragment): SV40 (simian virus 40) small t antigen
   2920..4098    +  promoter       EF-1α promoter: strong constitutive promoter for human elongation factor EF-1α
   4115..5071    +  CDS            PAX5 (fragment): PAX5_HUMAN - Experimental evidence at protein level: Swiss-Prot protein existence level 1. (Microbial infection) Plays an essential role in the maintenance of Epstein-Barr virus genome copy number within the host cell by promoting EBNA1/oriP-dependent binding and transcription (PubMed:31941781). Participates also in the inhibition of lytic EBV reactivation by modulating viral BZLF1 activity (PubMed:23678172). From Homo sapiens (Human).
   5087..5140    +  promoter       U6 promoter (fragment): RNA polymerase III promoter for human U6 snRNA
   5182..5770    +  misc_feature   WPRE: woodchuck hepatitis virus posttranscriptional regulatory element
   5821..5840    +  misc_feature   cPPT/CTS (fragment): central polypurine tract and central termination sequence of HIV-1
   5842..6075    +  LTR            3' LTR (ΔU3): self-inactivating 3' long terminal repeat (LTR) from HIV-1
   6153..6274    +  polyA_signal   SV40 poly(A) signal: SV40 polyadenylation signal
   6314..6449    +  rep_origin     SV40 ori: SV40 origin of replication
   6470..6488    -  promoter       T7 promoter: promoter for bacteriophage T7 RNA polymerase
   6496..6651    +  CDS            lacZα (fragment): LacZα fragment of β-galactosidase; lacZ fragment
   6656..7084    +  rep_origin     f1 ori (sequence partly withheld): f1 bacteriophage origin of replication; arrow indicates direction of (+) strand synthesis
   7137..7241    +  promoter       AmpR promoter: bla
   7242..8102    +  CDS            AmpR: β-lactamase; bla; confers resistance to ampicillin, carbenicillin, and related antibiotics
   8273..8861    +  rep_origin     ori: high-copy-number ColE1/pMB1/pBR322/pUC origin of replication
   9044..9136    +  CDS            lacI (fragment): lac repressor; lacI; The lac repressor binds to the lac operator to inhibit transcription in E. coli. This inhibition can be relieved by adding lactose or isopropyl-β-D-thiogalactopyranoside (IPTG).
   9149..9170    +  protein_bind   CAP binding site: CAP binding activates transcription in the presence of cAMP. E. coli catabolite activator protein
   9185..9215    +  promoter       lac promoter: promoter for the E. coli lac operon
   9223..9239    +  protein_bind   lac operator: The lac repressor binds to the lac operator to inhibit transcription in E. coli. This inhibition can be relieved by adding lactose or isopropyl-β-D-thiogalactopyranoside (IPTG). lac repressor encoded by lacI
   9284..9302    +  promoter       T3 promoter: promoter for bacteriophage T3 RNA polymerase
