[The description below was written by a language model from this plasmid's Addgene catalogue record and pLannotate feature annotations shown in this document.]
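Description:
TFORF0514 is a third-generation-style, self-inactivating lentiviral expression plasmid built on the pLX_TRC317 backbone and carrying a human PAX5 open reading frame, one member of a barcoded transcription factor ORF collection. It is propagated in E. coli through a high-copy ColE1/pUC-type origin with ampicillin selection (AmpR under its own bla promoter). An f1 origin and remnants of a lac/lacZα cloning region with T3 and T7 promoters also sit in the bacterial portion. The depositor notes that the plasmid can recombine, as is common for LTR-containing vectors.

The viral genome is transcribed from an RSV promoter fused to a truncated HIV-1 5' LTR. It includes the Ψ packaging signal with a gag fragment, the Rev response element for nuclear export of the full-length RNA, a cPPT/CTS element, and a ΔU3 3' LTR that inactivates LTR promoter activity after integration, followed by an SV40 polyadenylation signal. Two expression units lie within the proviral region. An SV40 early promoter/origin drives puromycin N-acetyltransferase for selecting transduced mammalian cells, and a downstream EF-1α promoter drives constitutive expression of PAX5, with a WPRE after the ORF to enhance transcript stability and expression. The depositor assigns the insert to a specific PAX5 transcript isoform, which fits with the annotation matching only part of the reference protein.

According to the record, each plasmid in the collection carries a unique 24-bp barcode, though this is not annotated in the feature table. The short U6 promoter fragment between the ORF and WPRE appears to be a residual backbone sequence. The barcodes identify which transcription factor was delivered in pooled overexpression screens, such as those examining directed cell differentiation.
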