Addgene plasmid #143882: TFORF0514
Purpose: Lentiviral vector for overexpressing transcription factor ORFs with unique 24-bp barcodes. Barcodes facilitate identification of transcription factors in pooled screens.
Depositing lab: Feng Zhang. Depositing organization: Broad Institute. Publication: A transcription factor atlas of directed differentiation. Joung J, Ma S, Tay T, Geiger-Schuller KR, Kirchgatterer PC, Verdine VK, Guo B, Arias-Garcia MA, Allen WE, Singh A, Kuksenko O, Abudayyeh OO, Gootenberg JS, Fu Z, Macrae RK, Buenrostro JD, Regev A, Zhang F. Cell. 2023 Jan 5;186(1):209-229.e26. doi: 10.1016/j.cell.2022.11.026. PubMed 36608654.
Backbone
  Vector backbone: pLX_TRC317
  Backbone manufacturer: Broad Institute Genetic Perturbation Platform
  Backbone size w/o insert (bp): 8264
  Vector type: Mammalian Expression, Lentiviral
  Selectable markers: Puromycin
Growth in bacteria
  Bacterial resistance: Ampicillin, 100 μg/mL
  Growth temperature: 37°C
  Growth strain: NEB Stable
  Copy number: High Copy
Gene/Insert
  Gene/Insert name: PAX5
  Species: H. sapiens (human)
  Insert size (bp): 1061
  Entrez Gene: PAX5 (a.k.a. ALL3, BSAP, PAX-5)
  Promoter: EF1a
  Cloning method: Unknown
  Sequencing primers: 5′ GGGTGGAGACTGAAGTTAGGCCAG; 3′ CACATAGCGTAAAAGGAGCAACATAG
Terms and licenses: Academic/Nonprofit Terms; Industry Terms: Not Available to Industry
Depositor comments: NM_001280553,ENST00000520281 . The transcription factor ORF portion of this plasmid was synthesized by Genewiz. Please test multiple small colonies in case of plasmid recombination. To make this collection available in a timely manner, a portion of this collection was not fully sequenced by Addgene. If an Addgene verified full plasmid sequence is not available, please contact us prior to placing an order to request the full sequence.
How to cite: TFORF0514 was a gift from Feng Zhang (Addgene plasmid # 143882 ; http://n2t.net/addgene:143882 ; RRID:Addgene_143882)
