>Addgene plasmid #143882 | TFORF0514 | depositor partial sequence | sequence record 283773 | Insert
ACCGCCACCATGGATTTAGAGAAAAATTATCCGACTCCTCGGACCAGCAGGACAGGACATGGAGGAGTGA
ATCAGCTTGGGGGGGTTTTTGTGAATGGACGGCCACTCCCGGATGTAGTCCGCCAGAGGATAGTGGAACT
TGCTCATCAAGGTGTCAGGCCCTGCGACATCTCCAGGCAGCTTCGGGTCAGCCATGGTTGTGTCAGCAAA
ATTCTTGGCAGGTATTATGAGACAGGAAGCATCAAGCCTGGGGTAATTGGAGGATCCAAACCAAAGGTCG
CCACACCCAAAGTGGTGGAAAAAATCGCTGAATATAAACGCCAAAATCCCACCATGTTTGCCTGGGAGAT
CAGGGACCGGCTGCTGGCAGAGCGGGTGTGTGACAATGACACCGTGCCTAGCGTCAGTTCCATCAACAGG
ATCATCCGGACAAAAGTACAGCAGCCACCCAACCAACCAGTCCCAGCTTCCAGTCACAGCATAGGTATTC
AGGAGTCTCCGGTGCCGAACGGCCACTCGCTTCCGGGCAGAGACTTCCTCCGGAAGCAGATGCGGGGAGA
CTTGTTCACACAGCAGCAGCTGGAGGTGCTGGACCGCGTGTTTGAGAGGCAGCACTACTCAGACATCTTC
ACCACCACAGAGCCCATCAAGCCCGAGCAGACCACAGAGTATTCAGCCATGGCCTCGCTGGCTGGTGGGC
TGGACGACATGAAGGCCAATCTGGCCAGCCCCACCCCTGCTGACATCGGGAGCAGTGTGCCAGGCCCGCA
GTCCTACCCCATTGTGACAGGCCGTGACTTGGCGAGCACGACCCTCCCCGGGTACCCTCCACACGTCCCC
CCCGCTGGACAGGGCAGCTACTCAGCACCGACGCTGACAGGGATGGTGCCTGGCTCCCCCTACTATTATA
GCGCTGCCGCCCGAGGAGCCGCCCCACCTGCAGCCGCCACTGCCTATGACCGTCACTAGTAATGAACTAG
TCCGTAACTTGAAAGTATTTCGATTTCTTGGCTTTATATATCTTGTGGAAAGGACGATGGAACATCCGAG
AACCACCATTT
