>Addgene plasmid #143882 | TFORF0514 | depositor partial sequence | sequence record 283774 | Barcode
TGGAACATCCGAGAACCACCATTT
